Addgene plasmid #225946: pLV-SFFV-myc-ATL3-WPRE-UbC-Emerald
Purpose: Lentiviral vector plasmid expressing human atlastin GTPase 3 (ATL3) fused to myc-tag under the spleen focus-forming virus (SFFV) promoter and Emerald under the Ubiquitin C (UbC) promoter
Depositing lab: Richard Eva & Bart Nieuwenhuis & Evan Reid. Depositing organization: University of Cambridge.
Backbone
  Vector backbone: pLV-SFFV-MCS-WPRE-UbC-Emerald (Addgene #211796)
  Backbone manufacturer: Bart Nieuwenhuis
  Vector type: Mammalian Expression, Lentiviral
Growth in bacteria
  Bacterial resistance: Ampicillin, 100 μg/mL
  Growth temperature: 37°C
  Growth strain: NEB Stable
  Copy number: High Copy
Gene/Insert 1
  Gene/Insert name: ATL3 (alt name: Atlastin GTPase 3)
  Species: H. sapiens (human)
  Insert size (bp): 1659
  Entrez Gene: ATL3 (a.k.a. HSN1F)
  Promoter: SFFV
  Tag / fusion protein: myc-tag (N terminal on insert)
  Cloning method: Unknown
  Sequencing primers: 5′ n/a
Gene/Insert 2
  Gene/Insert name: Emerald (alt name: EmGFP)
  Species: A. victoria
  Insert size (bp): 717
  Promoter: UbC
  Cloning method: Unknown
  Sequencing primers: 5′ n/a
Resource information
  A portion of this plasmid was derived from a plasmid made by: VectorBuilder
Terms and licenses: Academic/Nonprofit Terms; Industry Terms: Not Available to Industry
How to cite: pLV-SFFV-myc-ATL3-WPRE-UbC-Emerald was a gift from Richard Eva & Bart Nieuwenhuis & Evan Reid (Addgene plasmid # 225946 ; http://n2t.net/addgene:225946 ; RRID:Addgene_225946)
