[The description below was written by a language model from this plasmid's Addgene catalogue record and pLannotate feature annotations shown in this document.]
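Description:
pLV-SFFV-myc-ATL3-WPRE-UbC-Emerald is a 12.4 kb HIV-1-based lentiviral transfer plasmid for expression in mammalian cells, built on the pLV-SFFV-MCS-WPRE-UbC-Emerald backbone. It is propagated in E. coli as a high-copy plasmid through a ColE1/pUC-type origin and selected with ampicillin via the bla gene. The annotated viral region contains a truncated 5' LTR, the Ψ packaging signal with an adjoining gag fragment, the Rev response element for Rev-dependent nuclear export of the genomic RNA, the cPPT/CTS element, and a ΔU3 self-inactivating 3' LTR, which limits LTR-driven transcription after integration. An HIV-1 LTR fragment is also annotated at the end of the linearised sequence, immediately upstream of the truncated 5' LTR on the circular map. The backbone outside the LTRs carries remnants of older vectors, including an SV40 promoter followed by gpt fragments, SV40 small t intron and poly(A) sequences, and partial tetracycline resistance, bom, rop and lacI fragments. None of these is recorded as a functional marker.

The payload consists of two independent expression cassettes in the same orientation. The spleen focus-forming virus (SFFV) LTR promoter drives human atlastin GTPase 3 (ATL3), a GTPase that mediates homotypic fusion of endoplasmic reticulum membranes and shapes the tubular ER network. ATL3 carries an N-terminal myc epitope tag according to the catalogue entry, although the tag itself is not separately annotated in the feature table. A WPRE fragment follows the ATL3 coding sequence and serves to enhance transcript stability and expression. Downstream, the human ubiquitin C (UbC) promoter drives Emerald, a green fluorescent protein derived from Aequorea victoria, so transduced cells can be identified by fluorescence without fusing a reporter to ATL3. The construct suits lentiviral overexpression of myc-tagged ATL3 with visual tracking of transduced cells.
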