Features (pLannotate 1.2.2; 34 found; start..end, strand, type, name):
     48..305     +  LTR            5' LTR (truncated): truncated 5' long terminal repeat (LTR) from HIV-1
    352..477     +  misc_feature   HIV-1 Ψ: packaging signal of human immunodeficiency virus type 1
    461..799     +  CDS            HIV-1 gag (fragment): gag protein from human immunodeficiency virus 1; gag
    974..1207    +  misc_feature   RRE: The Rev response element (RRE) of HIV-1 allows for Rev-dependent mRNA export from the nucleus to the cytoplasm.
   1584..1684    +  CDS            Rev (fragment): human immunodeficiency virus 1 (HIV-1) Rev protein; rev; enhances nuclear export of unspliced and incompletely spliced viral mRNAs
   1721..1838    +  misc_feature   cPPT/CTS: central polypurine tract and central termination sequence of HIV-1
   1875..1907    -  misc_feature   MCS (fragment): pBluescript multiple cloning site
   1991..2398    +  promoter       SFFV promoter: spleen focus-forming virus long terminal repeat (LTR) promoter
   2453..4075    +  CDS            ATL3: ATLA3_HUMAN - Experimental evidence at protein level: Swiss-Prot protein existence level 1. GTPase tethering membranes through formation of trans- homooligomers and mediating homotypic fusion of endoplasmic reticulum membranes. Functions in endoplasmic reticulum tubular network biogenesis (PubMed:18270207, PubMed:19665976, PubMed:27619977). From Homo sapiens (Human).
   4090..4120    +  misc_feature   MCS (fragment): pUC18/19 multiple cloning site
   4121..4139    +  misc_feature   MCS (fragment): pBluescript multiple cloning site
   4139..4644    +  misc_feature   WPRE (fragment): woodchuck hepatitis virus posttranscriptional regulatory element
   4637..5823    +  promoter       UbC promoter: human ubiquitin C promoter
   5859..6575    +  CDS            Emerald: Emerald is a basic (constitutively fluorescent) green fluorescent protein published in 1998, derived from Aequorea victoria. It is reported to be a very rapidly-maturing weak dimer.
   6603..6671    +  CDS            nef (fragment): NEF_HV1Z2 - Experimental evidence at protein level: Swiss-Prot protein existence level 1. Extracellular Nef protein targets CD4(+) T-lymphocytes for apoptosis by interacting with CXCR4 surface receptors. From Human immunodeficiency virus type 1 group M subtype D (isolate Z2/CDC-Z34) (HIV-1).
   6673..6906    +  LTR            3' LTR (ΔU3): self-inactivating 3' long terminal repeat (LTR) from HIV-1
   6931..6949    -  promoter       SP6 promoter: promoter for bacteriophage SP6 RNA polymerase
   7177..7456    +  CDS            TcR (fragment): tetracycline efflux protein; tet; confers resistance to tetracycline
   7457..7505    -  misc_feature   bom (fragment): basis of mobility region from pBR322
   7607..7642    -  CDS            rop (fragment): Rop protein, which maintains plasmids at low copy number; rop
   7737..7841    +  promoter       AmpR promoter: bla
   7842..8702    +  CDS            AmpR: β-lactamase; bla; confers resistance to ampicillin, carbenicillin, and related antibiotics
   8873..9461    +  rep_origin     ori: high-copy-number ColE1/pMB1/pBR322/pUC origin of replication
   9644..9700    +  CDS            lacI (fragment): lac repressor; lacI; The lac repressor binds to the lac operator to inhibit transcription in E. coli. This inhibition can be relieved by adding lactose or isopropyl-β-D-thiogalactopyranoside (IPTG).
   9707..10036   +  promoter       SV40 promoter: SV40 enhancer and early promoter
  10236..10355   +  CDS            gpt (fragment): XGPT_ECOLI - Also known as gpp, gxu. Experimental evidence at protein level: Swiss-Prot protein existence level 1. Purine salvage pathway enzyme that catalyzes the transfer of the ribosyl-5-phosphate group from 5-phospho-alpha-D-ribose 1- diphosphate (PRPP) to the N9 position of the 6-oxopurines guanine and xanthine to form the corresponding ribonucleotides GMP (guanosine 5'- monophosphate) and XMP (xanthosine 5'-monophosphate), with the release of PPi. To a lesser extent, also acts on hypoxanthine (PubMed:9100006, PubMed:3886014). Does not ribophosphorylate adenine (PubMed:3886014). From Esch
  10355..10690   +  CDS            gpt (fragment): XGPT_ECOLI - Also known as gpp, gxu. Experimental evidence at protein level: Swiss-Prot protein existence level 1. Purine salvage pathway enzyme that catalyzes the transfer of the ribosyl-5-phosphate group from 5-phospho-alpha-D-ribose 1- diphosphate (PRPP) to the N9 position of the 6-oxopurines guanine and xanthine to form the corresponding ribonucleotides GMP (guanosine 5'- monophosphate) and XMP (xanthosine 5'-monophosphate), with the release of PPi. To a lesser extent, also acts on hypoxanthine (PubMed:9100006, PubMed:3886014). Does not ribophosphorylate adenine (PubMed:3886014). From Esch
  10785..11090   +  CDS            frsA (fragment): FRSA_ECOLI - Also known as yafA. Experimental evidence at protein level: Swiss-Prot protein existence level 1. Catalyzes the hydrolysis of esters (PubMed:15808744). Displays esterase activity toward pNP-butyrate (PubMed:15808744). May stimulate mixed-acid fermentation by acting as a fermentation/respiration switch that down-regulates respiration and up- regulates fermentation rates (PubMed:15169777). From Escherichia coli (strain K12).
  11094..11168   +  CDS            small t antigen (fragment): SV40 (simian virus 40) small t antigen
  11170..11235   +  intron         small t intron: SV40 (simian virus 40) small t antigen intron
  11365..11385   +  CDS            SV40 NLS: nuclear localization signal of SV40 (simian virus 40) large T antigen
  11704..11787   +  CDS            large T antigen (fragment): large T antigen from SV40 (simian virus 40)
  11810..11944   +  polyA_signal   SV40 poly(A) signal: SV40 polyadenylation signal
  12112..12440   +  LTR            3' LTR (fragment): 3' long terminal repeat (LTR) from HIV-1
>Addgene plasmid #225946 | pLV-SFFV-myc-ATL3-WPRE-UbC-Emerald | addgene full sequence | sequence record 446845 | Addgene NGS Result
TGATATCGAGCTTGCTACAAGGGACTTTCCGCTGGGGACTTTCCAGGGAGGCGTGGCCTGGGCGGGACTG
GGGAGTGGCGAGCCCTCAGATCCTGCATATAAGCAGCTGCTTTTTGCCTGTACTGGGTCTCTCTGGTTAG
ACCAGATCTGAGCCTGGGAGCTCTCTGGCTAACTAGGGAACCCACTGCTTAAGCCTCAATAAAGCTTGCC
TTGAGTGCTTCAAGTAGTGTGTGCCCGTCTGTTGTGTGACTCTGGTAACTAGAGATCCCTCAGACCCTTT
TAGTCAGTGTGGAAAATCTCTAGCAGTGGCGCCCGAACAGGGACTTGAAAGCGAAAGGGAAACCAGAGGA
GCTCTCTCGACGCAGGACTCGGCTTGCTGAAGCGCGCACGGCAAGAGGCGAGGGGCGGCGACTGGTGAGT
ACGCCAAAAATTTTGACTAGCGGAGGCTAGAAGGAGAGAGATGGGTGCGAGAGCGTCAGTATTAAGCGGG
GGAGAATTAGATCGCGATGGGAAAAAATTCGGTTAAGGCCAGGGGGAAAGAAAAAATATAAATTAAAACA
TATAGTATGGGCAAGCAGGGAGCTAGAACGATTCGCAGTTAATCCTGGCCTGTTAGAAACATCAGAAGGC
TGTAGACAAATACTGGGACAGCTACAACCATCCCTTCAGACAGGATCAGAAGAACTTAGATCATTATATA
ATACAGTAGCAACCCTCTATTGTGTGCATCAAAGGATAGAGATAAAAGACACCAAGGAAGCTTTAGACAA
GATAGAGGAAGAGCAAAACAAAAGTAAGACCACCGCACAGCAAGCGGCCGGCCGCTGATCTTCAGACCTG
GAGGAGGAGATATGAGGGACAATTGGAGAAGTGAATTATATAAATATAAAGTAGTAAAAATTGAACCATT
AGGAGTAGCACCCACCAAGGCAAAGAGAAGAGTGGTGCAGAGAGAAAAAAGAGCAGTGGGAATAGGAGCT
TTGTTCCTTGGGTTCTTGGGAGCAGCAGGAAGCACTATGGGCGCAGCGTCAATGACGCTGACGGTACAGG
CCAGACAATTATTGTCTGGTATAGTGCAGCAGCAGAACAATTTGCTGAGGGCTATTGAGGCGCAACAGCA
TCTGTTGCAACTCACAGTCTGGGGCATCAAGCAGCTCCAGGCAAGAATCCTGGCTGTGGAAAGATACCTA
AAGGATCAACAGCTCCTGGGGATTTGGGGTTGCTCTGGAAAACTCATTTGCACCACTGCTGTGCCTTGGA
ATGCTAGTTGGAGTAATAAATCTCTGGAACAGATTTGGAATCACACGACCTGGATGGAGTGGGACAGAGA
AATTAACAATTACACAAGCTTAATACACTCCTTAATTGAAGAATCGCAAAACCAGCAAGAAAAGAATGAA
CAAGAATTATTGGAATTAGATAAATGGGCAAGTTTGTGGAATTGGTTTAACATAACAAATTGGCTGTGGT
ATATAAAATTATTCATAATGATAGTAGGAGGCTTGGTAGGTTTAAGAATAGTTTTTGCTGTACTTTCTAT
AGTGAATAGAGTTAGGCAGGGATATTCACCATTATCGTTTCAGACCCACCTCCCAACCCCGAGGGGACCC
GACAGGCCCGAAGGAATAGAAGAAGAAGGTGGAGAGAGAGACAGAGACAGATCCATTCGATTAGTGAACG
GATCTCGACGGTATCGCCAAATGGCAGTATTCATCCACAATTTTAAAAGAAAAGGGGGGATTGGGGGGTA
CAGTGCAGGGGAAAGAATAGTAGACATAATAGCAACAGACATACAAACTAAAGAATTACAAAAACAAATT
ACAAAAATTCAAAATTTTCGGGTTTATTACAGGGACAGCAGAGATCCAGTTTGGATCGATAAGCTTGATA
TCGAATTCCTGCAGCCCCGATAAAATAAAAGATTTTATTTAGTCTCCAGAAAAAGGGGGGAATGAAAGAC
CCCACCTGTAGGTTTGGCAAGCTAGCTGCAGTAACGCCATTTTGCAAGGCATGGAAAAATACCAAACCAA
GAATAGAGAAGTTCAGATCAAGGGCGGGTACATGAAAATAGCTAACGTTGGGCCAAACAGGATATCTGCG
GTGAGCAGTTTCGGCCCCGGCCCGGGGCCAAGAACAGATGGTCACCGCAGTTTCGGCCCCGGCCCGAGGC
CAAGAACAGATGGTCCCCAGATATGGCCCAACCCTCAGCAGTTTCTTAAGACCCATCAGATGTTTCCAGG
CTCCCCCAAGGACCTGAAATGACCCTGCGCCTTATTTGAATTAACCAATCAGCCTGCTTCTCGCTTCTGT
TCGCGCGCTTCTGCTTCCCGAGCTCTATAAAAGAGCTCACAACCCCTCACTCGGCGCGCCAGTCCTCCGA
CAGACTGAGTCGCCCGGGGGGGATCCACCGGTCGCCACCATGGAACAAAAACTCATCTCAGAAGAGGATC
TGATGTTGTCCCCTCAGCGAGTGGCAGCAGCTGCCTCAAGAGGAGCAGATGATGCCATGGAGAGCAGCAA
GCCTGGTCCAGTGCAGGTTGTTTTGGTTCAGAAAGATCAACATTCCTTTGAGCTAGATGAGAAAGCCTTG
GCCAGCATCCTCTTGCAGGACCACATCCGAGATCTTGATGTGGTGGTGGTTTCAGTGGCTGGTGCCTTCC
GAAAGGGCAAGTCCTTCATTCTGGATTTTATGCTACGATACTTATATTCTCAGAAGGAAAGTGGCCATTC
AAATTGGTTGGGTGACCCAGAAGAACCGTTAACAGGATTTTCCTGGAGAGGGGGATCTGATCCAGAAACC
ACTGGGATTCAAATCTGGAGTGAAGTTTTCACTGTGGAGAAGCCAGGTGGGAAGAAGGTTGCAGTTGTTC
TGATGGATACCCAGGGGGCATTTGACAGCCAGTCAACTGTGAAAGACTGTGCTACCATCTTTGCTCTAAG
CACTATGACTAGTTCTGTTCAGATTTATAATTTATCTCAGAACATTCAAGAAGATGATCTTCAACAGCTG
CAGCTCTTCACAGAATACGGTCGTCTGGCAATGGATGAAATTTTCCAAAAGCCTTTCCAGACACTGATGT
TTTTGGTTAGAGATTGGAGTTTCCCTTATGAATATAGCTATGGACTCCAAGGAGGAATGGCATTTTTGGA
TAAGCGTTTACAGGTGAAGGAACATCAACATGAAGAAATTCAGAATGTTCGAAATCACATTCACTCATGT
TTCTCCGATGTCACCTGCTTTCTCTTACCACATCCAGGACTCCAGGTGGCCACAAGCCCTGACTTTGATG
GGAAATTAAAAGATATTGCTGGTGAATTCAAAGAGCAGTTACAGGCACTGATACCGTATGTATTAAACCC
ATCTAAGTTAATGGAAAAGGAGATCAATGGCTCAAAGGTCACCTGTCGGGGACTACTGGAGTATTTTAAG
GCATATATTAAAATTTATCAAGGAGAAGATCTGCCTCACCCCAAGTCCATGCTTCAGGCCACTGCTGAAG
CCAACAACTTAGCAGCTGCAGCCTCTGCCAAGGACATTTATTATAACAACATGGAAGAGGTTTGTGGGGG
AGAGAAACCTTATTTGTCTCCAGACATTCTAGAGGAGAAGCACTGTGAATTCAAACAACTTGCTCTGGAC
CATTTTAAGAAGACCAAGAAGATGGGTGGGAAGGATTTCAGCTTTCGTTACCAGCAGGAGCTGGAGGAGG
AAATCAAGGAATTATATGAGAACTTCTGCAAGCACAATGGTAGCAAGAACGTCTTCAGCACCTTCCGAAC
CCCTGCAGTGCTGTTCACGGGCATTGTAGCTTTGTACATAGCCTCAGGCCTCACTGGCTTCATAGGTCTT
GAGGTTGTAGCCCAGTTGTTCAACTGTATGGTTGGACTACTGTTAATAGCACTCCTCACCTGGGGCTACA
TCAGGTATTCTGGTCAATATCGTGAGCTGGGCGGAGCTATTGATTTTGGTGCCGCATATGTGTTGGAGCA
GGCTTCTTCTCATATCGGTAATTCCACTCAGGCCACTGTGAGGGATGCAGTTGTTGGAAGACCATCCATG
GATAAAAAAGCTCAATAGAGCGGCCGCGACTCTAGAGTCGACCTGCAGGCATGCAAGCTTGATATCAAGC
TTATCGATAATCAACCTCTGGATTACAAAATTTGTGAAAGATTGACTGGTATTCTTAACTATGTTGCTCC
TTTTACGCTATGTGGATACGCTGCTTTAATGCCTTTGTATCATGCTATTGCTTCCCGTATGGCTTTCATT
TTCTCCTCCTTGTATAAATCCTGGTTGCTGTCTCTTTATGAGGAGTTGTGGCCCGTTGTCAGGCAACGTG
GCGTGGTGTGCACTGTGTTTGCTGACGCAACCCCCACTGGTTGGGGCATTGCCACCACCTGTCAGCTCCT
TTCCGGGACTTTCGCTTTCCCCCTCCCTATTGCCACGGCGGAACTCATCGCCGCCTGCCTTGCCCGCTGC
TGGACAGGGGCTCGGCTGTTGGGCACTGACAATTCCGTGGTGTTGTCGGGGAAATCATCGTCCTTTCCTT
GGCTGCTCGCCTGTGTTGCCACCTGGATTCTGCGCGGGACGTCCTTCTGCTACGTCCCTTCGGCCCTCAA
TCCAGCGGACCTTCCTTCCCGCGGGCGCCCCCCTCCTCACGGCGAGCGCTGCCACGTCAGACGAAGGGCG
CAGCGAGCGTCCTGATCCTTCCGCCCGGACGCTCAGGACAGCGGCCCGCTGCTCATAAGACTCGGCCTTA
GAACCCCAGTATCAGCAGAAGGACATTTTAGGACGGGACTTGGGTGACTCTAGGGCACTGGTTTTCTTTC
CAGAGAGCGGAACAGGCGAGGAAAAGTAGTCCCTTCTCGGCGATTCTGCGGAGGGATCTCCGTGGGGCGG
TGAACGCCGATGATTATATAAGGACGCGCCGGGTGTGGCACAGCTAGTTCCGTCGCAGCCGGGATTTGGG
TCGCGGTTCTTGTTTGTGGATCGCTGTGATCGTCACTTGGTGAGTAGCGGGCTGCTGGGCTGGCCGGGGC
TTTCGTGGCCGCCGGGCCGCTCGGTGGGACGGAAGCGTGTGGAGAGACCGCCAAGGGCTGTAGTCTGGGT
CCGCGAGCAAGGTTGCCCTGAACTGGGGGTTGGGGGGAGCGCAGCAAAATGGCGGCTGTTCCCGAGTCTT
GAATGGAAGACGCTTGTGAGGCGGGCTGTGAGGTCGTTGAAACAAGGTGGGGGGCATGGTGGGCGGCAAG
AACCCAAGGTCTTGAGGCCTTCGCTAATGCGGGAAAGCTCTTATTCGGGTGAGATGGGCTGGGGCACCAT
CTGGGGACCCTGACGTGAAGTTTGTCACTGACTGGAGAACTCGGTTTGTCGTCTGTTGCGGGGGCGGCAG
TTATGGCGGTGCCGTTGGGCAGTGCACCCGTACCTTTGGGAGCGCGCGCCCTCGTCGTGTCGTGACGTCA
CCCGTTCTGTTGGCTTATAATGCAGGGTGGGGCCACCTGCCGGTAGGTGTGCGGTAGGCTTTTCTCCGTC
GCAGGACGCAGGGTTCGGGCCTAGGGTAGGCTCTCCTGAATCGACAGGCGCCGGACCTCTGGTGAGGGGA
GGGATAAGTGAGGCGTCAGTTTCTTTGGTCGGTTTTATGTACCTATCTTCTTAAGTAGCTGAAGCTCCGG
TTTTGAACTATGCGCTCGGGGTTGGCGAGTGTGTTTTGTGAAGTTTTTTAGGCACCTTTTGAAATGTAAT
CATTTGGGTCAATATGTAATTTTCAGTGTTAGACTAGTAAATTGTCCGCTAAATTCTGGCCGTTTTTGGC
TTTTTTGTTAGACGAAGCTTGGTACCGAGCTCGGATCAATTCGCCACCATGGTGAGCAAGGGCGAGGAGC
TGTTCACCGGGGTGGTGCCCATCCTGGTCGAGCTGGACGGCGACGTAAACGGCCACAAGTTCAGCGTGTC
CGGCGAGGGCGAGGGCGATGCCACCTACGGCAAGCTGACCCTGAAGTTCATCTGCACCACCGGCAAGCTG
CCCGTGCCCTGGCCCACCCTCGTGACCACCTTGACCTACGGCGTGCAGTGCTTCGCCCGCTACCCCGACC
ACATGAAGCAGCACGACTTCTTCAAGTCCGCCATGCCCGAAGGCTACGTCCAGGAGCGCACCATCTTCTT
CAAGGACGACGGCAACTACAAGACCCGCGCCGAGGTGAAGTTCGAGGGCGACACCCTGGTGAACCGCATC
GAGCTGAAGGGCATCGACTTCAAGGAGGACGGCAACATCCTGGGGCACAAGCTGGAGTACAACTACAACA
GCCACAAGGTCTATATCACCGCCGACAAGCAGAAGAACGGCATCAAGGTGAACTTCAAGACCCGCCACAA
CATCGAGGACGGCAGCGTGCAGCTCGCCGACCACTACCAGCAGAACACCCCCATCGGCGACGGCCCCGTG
CTGCTGCCCGACAACCACTACCTGAGCACCCAGTCCGCCCTGAGCAAAGACCCCAACGAGAAGCGCGATC
ACATGGTCCTGCTGGAGTTCGTGACCGCCGCCGGGATCACTCTCGGCATGGACGAGCTGTACAAGTAACT
CGAGGGAATTAATTCGAGCTCGGTACCTTTAAGACCAATGACTTACAAGGCAGCTGTAGATCTTAGCCAC
TTTTTAAAAGAAAAGGGGGGACTGGAAGGGCTAATTCACTCCCAACGAAGACAAGATCTGCTTTTTGCTT
GTACTGGGTCTCTCTGGTTAGACCAGATCTGAGCCTGGGAGCTCTCTGGCTAACTAGGGAACCCACTGCT
TAAGCCTCAATAAAGCTTGCCTTGAGTGCTTCAAGTAGTGTGTGCCCGTCTGTTGTGTGACTCTGGTAAC
TAGAGATCCCTCAGACCCTTTTAGTCAGTGTGGAAAATCTCTAGCAGCATCTAGAATTAATTCCGTGTAT
TCTATAGTGTCACCTAAATCGTATGTGTATGATACATAAGGTTATGTATTAATTGTAGCCGCGTTCTAAC
GACAATATGTACAAGCCTAATTGTGTAGCATCTGGCTTACTGAAGCAGACCCTATCATCTCTCTCGTAAA
CTGCCGTCAGAGTCGGTTTGGTTGGACGAACCTTCTGAGTTTCTGGTAACGCCGTCCCGCACCCGGAAAT
GGTCAGCGAACCAATCAGCAGGGTCATCGCTAGCCAGATCCTCTACGCCGGACGCATCGTGGCCGGCATC
ACCGGCGCCACAGGTGCGGTTGCTGGCGCCTATATCGCCGACATCACCGATGGGGAAGATCGGGCTCGCC
ACTTCGGGCTCATGAGCGCTTGTTTCGGCGTGGGTATGGTGGCAGGCCCCGTGGCCGGGGGACTGTTGGG
CGCCATCTCCTTGCATGCACCATTCCTTGCGGCGGCGGTGCTCAACGGCCTCAACCTACTACTGGGCTGC
TTCCTAATGCAGGAGTCGCATAAGGGAGAGCGTCGAATGGTGCACTCTCAGTACAATCTGCTCTGATGCC
GCATAGTTAAGCCAGCCCCGACACCCGCCAACACCCGCTGACGCGCCCTGACGGGCTTGTCTGCTCCCGG
CATCCGCTTACAGACAAGCTGTGACCGTCTCCGGGAGCTGCATGTGTCAGAGGTTTTCACCGTCATCACC
GAAACGCGCGAGACGAAAGGGCCTCGTGATACGCCTATTTTTATAGGTTAATGTCATGATAATAATGGTT
TCTTAGACGTCAGGTGGCACTTTTCGGGGAAATGTGCGCGGAACCCCTATTTGTTTATTTTTCTAAATAC
ATTCAAATATGTATCCGCTCATGAGACAATAACCCTGATAAATGCTTCAATAATATTGAAAAAGGAAGAG
TATGAGTATTCAACATTTCCGTGTCGCCCTTATTCCCTTTTTTGCGGCATTTTGCCTTCCTGTTTTTGCT
CACCCAGAAACGCTGGTGAAAGTAAAAGATGCTGAAGATCAGTTGGGTGCACGAGTGGGTTACATCGAAC
TGGATCTCAACAGCGGTAAGATCCTTGAGAGTTTTCGCCCCGAAGAACGTTTTCCAATGATGAGCACTTT
TAAAGTTCTGCTATGTGGCGCGGTATTATCCCGTATTGACGCCGGGCAAGAGCAACTCGGTCGCCGCATA
CACTATTCTCAGAATGACTTGGTTGAGTACTCACCAGTCACAGAAAAGCATCTTACGGATGGCATGACAG
TAAGAGAATTATGCAGTGCTGCCATAACCATGAGTGATAACACTGCGGCCAACTTACTTCTGACAACGAT
CGGAGGACCGAAGGAGCTAACCGCTTTTTTGCACAACATGGGGGATCATGTAACTCGCCTTGATCGTTGG
GAACCGGAGCTGAATGAAGCCATACCAAACGACGAGCGTGACACCACGATGCCTGTAGCAATGGCAACAA
CGTTGCGCAAACTATTAACTGGCGAACTACTTACTCTAGCTTCCCGGCAACAATTAATAGACTGGATGGA
GGCGGATAAAGTTGCAGGACCACTTCTGCGCTCGGCCCTTCCGGCTGGCTGGTTTATTGCTGATAAATCT
GGAGCCGGTGAGCGTGGGTCTCGCGGTATCATTGCAGCACTGGGGCCAGATGGTAAGCCCTCCCGTATCG
TAGTTATCTACACGACGGGGAGTCAGGCAACTATGGATGAACGAAATAGACAGATCGCTGAGATAGGTGC
CTCACTGATTAAGCATTGGTAACTGTCAGACCAAGTTTACTCATATATACTTTAGATTGATTTAAAACTT
CATTTTTAATTTAAAAGGATCTAGGTGAAGATCCTTTTTGATAATCTCATGACCAAAATCCCTTAACGTG
AGTTTTCGTTCCACTGAGCGTCAGACCCCGTAGAAAAGATCAAAGGATCTTCTTGAGATCCTTTTTTTCT
GCGCGTAATCTGCTGCTTGCAAACAAAAAAACCACCGCTACCAGCGGTGGTTTGTTTGCCGGATCAAGAG
CTACCAACTCTTTTTCCGAAGGTAACTGGCTTCAGCAGAGCGCAGATACCAAATACTGTTCTTCTAGTGT
AGCCGTAGTTAGGCCACCACTTCAAGAACTCTGTAGCACCGCCTACATACCTCGCTCTGCTAATCCTGTT
ACCAGTGGCTGCTGCCAGTGGCGATAAGTCGTGTCTTACCGGGTTGGACTCAAGACGATAGTTACCGGAT
AAGGCGCAGCGGTCGGGCTGAACGGGGGGTTCGTGCACACAGCCCAGCTTGGAGCGAACGACCTACACCG
AACTGAGATACCTACAGCGTGAGCTATGAGAAAGCGCCACGCTTCCCGAAGGGAGAAAGGCGGACAGGTA
TCCGGTAAGCGGCAGGGTCGGAACAGGAGAGCGCACGAGGGAGCTTCCAGGGGGAAACGCCTGGTATCTT
TATAGTCCTGTCGGGTTTCGCCACCTCTGACTTGAGCGTCGATTTTTGTGATGCTCGTCAGGGGGGCGGA
GCCTATGGAAAAACGCCAGCAACGCGGCCTTTTTACGGTTCCTGGCCTTTTGCTGGCCTTTTGCTCACAT
GTTCTTTCCTGCGTTATCCCCTGATTCTGTGGATAACCGTATTACCGCCTTTGAGTGAGCTGATACCGCT
CGCCGCAGCCGAACGACCGAGCGCAGCGAGTCAGTGAGCGAGGAAGCGGAAGAGCGCCCAATACGCAAAC
CGCCTCTCCCCGCGCGTTGGCCGATTCATTAATGCAGCTGTGGAATGTGTGTCAGTTAGGGTGTGGAAAG
TCCCCAGGCTCCCCAGCAGGCAGAAGTATGCAAAGCATGCATCTCAATTAGTCAGCAACCAGGTGTGGAA
AGTCCCCAGGCTCCCCAGCAGGCAGAAGTATGCAAAGCATGCATCTCAATTAGTCAGCAACCATAGTCCC
GCCCCTAACTCCGCCCATCCCGCCCCTAACTCCGCCCAGTTCCGCCCATTCTCCGCCCCATGGCTGACTA
ATTTTTTTTATTTATGCAGAGGCCGAGGCCGCCTCGGCCTCTGAGCTATTCCAGAAGTAGTGAGGAGGCT
TTTTTGGAGGCCTAGGCTTTTGCAAAAAGCTTGGACACAAGACAGGCTTGCGAGATATGTTTGAGAATAC
CACTTTATCCCGCGTCAGGGAGAGGCAGTGCGTAAAAAGACGCGGACTCATGTGAAATACTGGTTTTTAG
TGCGCCAGATCTCTATAATCTCGCGCAACCTATTTTCCCCTCGAACACTTTTTAAGCCGTAGATAAACAG
GCTGGGACACTTCACATGAGCGAAAAATACATCGTCACCTGGGACATGTTGCAGATCCATGCACGTAAAC
TCGCAAGCCGACTGATGCCTTCTGAACAATGGAAAGGCATTATTGCCGTAAGCCGTGGCGGTCTGTACCG
GGTGCGTTACTGGCGCGTGAACTGGGTATTCGTCATGTCGATACCGTTTGTATTTCCAGCTACGATCACG
ACAACCAGCGCGAGCTTAAAGTGCTGAAACGCGCAGAAGGCGATGGCGAAGGCTTCATCGTTATTGATGA
CCTGGTGGATACCGGTGGTACTGCGGTTGCGATTCGTGAAATGTATCCAAAAGCGCACTTTGTCACCATC
TTCGCAAAACCGGCTGGTCGTCCGCTGGTTGATGACTATGTTGTTGATATCCCGCAAGATACCTGGATTG
AACAGCCGTGGGATATGGGCGTCGTATTCGTCCCGCCAATCTCCGGTCGCTAATCTTTTCAACGCCTGGC
ACTGCCGGGCGTTGTTCTTTTTAACTTCAGGCGGGTTACAATAGTTTCCAGTAAGTATTCTGGAGGCTGC
ATCCATGACACAGGCAAACCTGAGCGAAACCCTGTTCAAACCCCGCTTTAAACATCCTGAAACCTCGACG
CTAGTCCGCCGCTTTAATCACGGCGCACAACCGCCTGTGCAGTCGGCCCTTGATGGTAAAACCATCCCTC
ACTGGTATCGCATGATTAACCGTCTGATGTGGATCTGGCGCGGCATTGACCCACGCGAAATCCTCGACGT
CCAGGCACGTATTGTGATGAGCGATGCCGAACGTACCGACGATGATTTATACGATACGGTGATTGGCTAC
CGTGGCGGCAACTGGATTTATGAGTGGGCCCCGGATCTTTGTGAAGGAACCTTACTTCTGTGGTGTGACA
TAATTGGACAAACTACCTACAGAGATTTAAAGCTCTAAGGTAAATATAAAATTTTTAAGTGTATAATGTG
TTAAACTACTGATTCTAATTGTTTGTGTATTTTAGATTCCAACCTATGGAACTGATGAATGGGAGCAGTG
GTGGAATGCCTTTAATGAGGAAAACCTGTTTTGCTCAGAAGAAATGCCATCTAGTGATGATGAGGCTACT
GCTGACTCTCAACATTCTACTCCTCCAAAAAAGAAGAGAAAGGTAGAAGACCCCAAGGACTTTCCTTCAG
AATTGCTAAGTTTTTTGAGTCATGCTGTGTTTAGTAATAGAACTCTTGCTTGCTTTGCTATTTACACCAC
AAAGGAAAAAGCTGCACTGCTATACAAGAAAATTATGGAAAAATATTCTGTAACCTTTATAAGTAGGCAT
AACAGTTATAATCATAACATACTGTTTTTTCTTACTCCACACAGGCATAGAGTGTCTGCTATTAATAACT
ATGCTCAAAAATTGTGTACCTTTAGCTTTTTAATTTGTAAAGGGGTTAATAAGGAATATTTGATGTATAG
TGCCTTGACTAGAGATCATAATCAGCCATACCACATTTGTAGAGGTTTTACTTGCTTTAAAAAACCTCCC
ACACCTCCCCCTGAACCTGAAACATAAAATGAATGCAATTGTTGTTGTTAACTTGTTTATTGCAGCTTAT
AATGGTTACAAATAAAGCAATAGCATCACAAATTTCACAAATAAAGCATTTTTTTCACTGCATTCTAGTT
GTGGTTTGTCCAAACTCATCAATGTATCTTATCATGTCTGGATCAACTGGATAACTCAAGCTAACCAAAA
TCATCCCAAACTTCCCACCCCATACCCTATTACCACTGCCAATTACCTGTGGTTTCATTTACTCTAAACC
TGTGATTCCTCTGAATTATTTTCATTTTAAAGAAATTGTATTTGTTAAATATGTACTACAAACTTAGTAG
TTGGAAGGGCTAATTCACTCCCAAAGAAGACAAGATATCCTTGATCTGTGGATCTACCACACACAAGGCT
ACTTCCCTGATTAGCAGAACTACACACCAGGGCCAGGGGTCAGATATCCACTGACCTTTGGATGGTGCTA
CAAGCTAGTACCAGTTGAGCCAGATAAGGTAGAAGAGGCCAATAAAGGAGAGAACACCAGCTTGTTACAC
CCTGTGAGCCTGCATGGGATGGATGACCCGGAGAGAGAAGTGTTAGAGTGGAGGTTTGACAGCCGCCTAG
CATTTCATCACGTGGCCCGAGAGCTGCATCCGGAGTACTTCAAGAACTGC
